Addgene plasmid #63484: pFusB2-15
Purpose: Encodes RVD positions 13-14 in TALEN assembly
Depositing lab: Stephen Ekker. Depositing organization: Mayo Foundation for Medical Education and Research. Publication: FusX: A rapid one-step TALE assembly system for genome science. Ma AC, McNulty MS, Tanya PL, Jarryd CM, Martinez-Galvez G, Argue DP, Lee HB, Urban MD, Bullard CE, Blackburn PR, Man TK, Clark KJ, Ekker SC. Hum Gene Ther. 2016 Jun;27(6):451-63. doi: 10.1089/hum.2015.172 PubMed 26854857.
Backbone
  Vector backbone: FusB2
  Backbone size w/o insert (bp): 2988
  Vector type: TALEN
Growth in bacteria
  Bacterial resistance: Spectinomycin, 50 μg/mL
  Growth temperature: 37°C
  Growth strain: DH5alpha
  Copy number: High Copy
Gene/Insert
  Gene/Insert name: NG NN (alt name: B2_TG)
  Species: Synthetic
  Mutation: none
  Cloning method: Restriction Enzyme; 5′ cloning site BsaI (destroyed during cloning); 3′ cloning site BsaI (destroyed during cloning)
  Sequencing primers: 5′ pCR8_F1; 3′ pCR8_R1
Terms and licenses: Academic/Nonprofit Terms; Industry Terms: Not Available to Industry
How to cite: pFusB2-15 was a gift from Stephen Ekker (Addgene plasmid # 63484 ; http://n2t.net/addgene:63484 ; RRID:Addgene_63484)
