[The description below was written by a language model from this plasmid's Addgene catalogue record.]
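Description:
pFusB2-15 is a component plasmid of the FusX TALE assembly system, a library-based method for building transcription activator-like effector (TALE) arrays in a single step. It is built on the FusB2 backbone (about 3 kb without insert), is catalogued as a TALEN-type vector, and is propagated in E. coli as a high-copy plasmid under spectinomycin selection. The record does not include a feature table, so the origin of replication and other backbone elements are not explicitly stated. The listed sequencing primers are pCR8-named, which suggests a pCR8-related backbone, but this is not confirmed in the record.

The insert is a synthetic two-repeat TALE module carrying the repeat-variable diresidues (RVDs) NG and NN, also designated B2_TG. In the standard TALE code, NG recognises thymine and NN recognises guanine, so this module specifies a T-G dinucleotide. According to the stated purpose, it supplies RVD positions 13 and 14 of the final array. The module was cloned through BsaI sites that were destroyed in the process, as is typical of Golden Gate-style cloning with type IIS enzymes, which cut outside their recognition sequence and allow ordered, seamless ligation of repeat units.

The plasmid has no expression function of its own; the record lists no promoter, tag or reporter. It serves as an intermediate building block, one of a set of FusB2 plasmids covering the possible RVD pairs at this position. Users pick the member matching their target sequence and combine it with other library modules and a receiver vector to generate full-length TALENs or other TALE fusions for genome editing applications.
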