>Addgene plasmid #63484 | pFusB2-15 | depositor partial sequence | sequence record 105486 | pFUSB2_TG
AGTCTTAAGCGTCTCATGGCCTGACCCCGGACCAAGTGGTGGCTATCGCCAGCAACGGTGGCGGCAAGCA
AGCGCTCGAAACGGTGCAGCGGCTGTTGCCGGTGCTGTGCCAGGACCATGGCCTGACCCCGGACCAAGTG
GTGGCTATCGCCAGCAACAATGGCGGCAAGCAAGCGCTCGAAACGGTGCAGCGGCTGTTGCCGGTGCTGT
GCCAGGACCATGGCCTGACCCCGGACCAAGTGGTGGCTATCGAGACGTC
