>Addgene plasmid #63484 | pFusB2-15 | depositor partial sequence | sequence record 105487 | FusB2
CGTCTCATGGCCTGACCCCGGACCAAGTGGTGGCTATCGAGACCGGCGCCGCTACAGGGCGCGTCCCATT
CGCCATTCAGGCTGCGCAACTGTTGGGAAGGGCGATCGGTGCGGGCCTCTTCGCTATTACGCCAGCTGGC
GAAAGGGGGATGTGCTGCAAGGCGATTAAGTTGGGTAACGCCAGGGTTTTCCCAGTCACGACGTTGTAAA
ACGACGGCCAGTGAGCGCGCGTAATACGACTCACTATAGGGCGAATTGGGTACCGGGCCCCCCCTCGAGG
TCCTCCAGCTTTTGTTCCCTTTAGTGAGGGTTAATTGCGCGCTTGGCGTAATCATGGTCATAGCTGTTTC
CTGTGTGAAATTGTTATCCGCTCACAATTCCACACAACATACGAGCCGGAAGCATAAAGTGTAAAGCCTG
GGGTGCCTAATGAGTGAGCTAACTCACATTAATTGCGTTGCGCTCACTGCCCGCTTTCCACCGGTGGTCT
CAGGACCATGGCCTGACCCCGGACCAAGTGGTGGCTATCGAGACGTCTAGACCAGCCAGGACAGAAATGC
CTCGACTTCGCTGCTACCCAAGGTTGCCGGGTGACGCACACCGTGGAAACGGATGAAGGCACGAACCCAG
TGGACATAAGCCTGTTCGGTTCGTAAGCTGTAATGCAAGTAGCGTATGCGCTCACGCAACTGGTCCAGAA
CCTTGACCGAACGCAGCGGTGGTAACGGCGCAGTGGCGGTTTTCATGGCTTGTTATGACTGTTTTTTTGG
GGTACAGTCTATGCCTCGGGCATCCAAGCAGCAAGCGCGTTACGCCGTGGGTCGATGTTTGATGTTATGG
AGCAGCAACGATGTTACGCAGCAGGGCAGTCGCCCTAAAACAAAGTTAAACATTATGAGGGAAGCGGTGA
TCGCCGAAGTATCGACTCAACTATCAGAGGTAGTTGGCGTCATCGAGCGCCATCTCGAACCGACGTTGCT
GGCCGTACATTTGTACGGCTCCGCAGTGGATGGCGGCCTGAAGCCACACAGTGATATTGATTTGCTGGTT
ACGGTGACCGTAAGGCTTGATGAAACAACGCGGCGAGCTTTGATCAACGACCTTTTGGAAACTTCGGCTT
CCCCTGGAGAGAGCGAGATTCTCCGCGCTGTAGAAGTCACCATTGTTGTGCACGACGACATCATTCCGTG
GCGTTATCCAGCTAAGCGCGAACTGCAATTTGGAGAATGGCAGCGCAATGACATTCTTGCAGGTATCTTC
GAGCCAGCCACGATCGACATTGATCTGGCTATCTTGCTGACAAAAGCAAGAGAACATAGCGTTGCCTTGG
TAGGTCCAGCGGCGGAGGAACTCTTTGATCCGGTTCCTGAACAGGATCTATTTGAGGCGCTAAATGAAAC
CTTAACGCTATGGAACTCGCCGCCCGACTGGGCTGGCGATGAGCGAAATGTAGTGCTTACGTTGTCCCGC
ATTTGGTACAGCGCAGTAACCGGCAAAATCGCGCCGAAGGATGTCGCTGCCGACTGGGCAATGGAGCGCC
TGCCGGCCCAGTATCAGCCCGTCATACTTGAAGCTAGACAGGCTTATCTTGGACAAGAAGAAGATCGCTT
GGCCTCGCGCGCAGATCAGTTGGAAGAATTTGTCCACTACGTGAAAGGCGAGATCACCAAGGTAGTCGGC
AAATAACCCTCGAGCCACCCATGACCAAAATCCCTTAACGTGAGTTACGCGTCGTTCCACTGAGCGTCAG
ACCCCGTAGAAAAGATCAAAGGATCTTCTTGAGATCCTTTTTTTCTGCGCGTAATCTGCTGCTTGCAAAC
AAAAAAACCACCGCTACCAGCGGTGGTTTGTTTGCCGGATCAAGAGCTACCAACTCTTTTTCCGAAGGTA
ACTGGCTTCAGCAGAGCGCAGATACCAAATACTGTCCTTCTAGTGTAGCCGTAGTTAGGCCACCACTTCA
AGAACTCTGTAGCACCGCCTACATACCTCGCTCTGCTAATCCTGTTACCAGTGGCTGCTGCCAGTGGCGA
TAAGTCGTGTCTTACCGGGTTGGACTCAAGACGATAGTTACCGGATAAGGCGCAGCGGTCGGGCTGAACG
GGGGGTTCGTGCACACAGCCCAGCTTGGAGCGAACGACCTACACCGAACTGAGATACCTACAGCGTGAGC
ATTGAGAAAGCGCCACGCTTCCCGAAGGGAGAAAGGCGGACAGGTATCCGGTAAGCGGCAGGGTCGGAAC
AGGAGAGCGCACGAGGGAGCTTCCAGGGGGAAACGCCTGGTATCTTTATAGTCCTGTCGGGTTTCGCCAC
CTCTGACTTGAGCGTCGATTTTTGTGATGCTCGTCAGGGGGGCGGAGCCTATGGAAAAACGCCAGCAACG
CGGCCTTTTTACGGTTCCTGGCCTTTTGCTGGCCTTTTGCTCACATGTTCTTTCCTGCGTTATCCCCTGA
TTCTGTGGATAACCGTATTACCGCCTTTGAGTGAGCTGATACCGCTCGCCGCAGCCGAACGACCGAGCGC
AGCGAGTCAGTGAGCGAGGAAGCGGAAGAGCGCCCAATACGCAAACCGCCTCTCCCCGCGCGTTGGCCGA
TTCATTAATGCAGCTGGCACGACAGGTTTCCCGACTGGAAAGCGGGCAGTGAGCGCAACGCAATTAATAC
GCGTACCGCTAGCCAGGAAGAGTTTGTAGAAACGCAAAAAGGCCATCCGTCAGGATGGCCTTCTGCTTAG
TTTGATGCCTGGCAGTTTATGGCGGGCGTCCTGCCCGCCACCCTCCGGGCCGTTGCTTCACAACGTTCAA
ATCCGCTCCCGGCGGATTTGTCCTACTCAGGAGAGCGTTCACCGACAAACAACAGATAAAACGAAAGGCC
CAGTCTTCCGACTGAGCCTTTCGTTTTATTTGATGCCTGGCAGTTCCCTACTCTCGCGTTAACGCTAGCA
TGGATGTTTTCCCAGTCACGACGTTGTAAAACGACGGCCAGTCTTAAG
