>Addgene plasmid #63484 | pFusB2-15 | addgene partial sequence | sequence record 116207 | pCR8_R1 5'-cgaaccgaacaggcttatgt-3'
GGTGTGCGTCACCCGGCAACCTTGGGTAGCAGCGAAGTCGAGGCATTTCTGTCCTGGCTGGTCTAGACGT
CTCGATAGCCACCACTTGGTCCGGGGTCAGGCCATGGTCCTGGCACAGCACCGGCAACAGCCGCTGCACC
GTTTCGAGCGCTTGCTTGCCGCCATTGTTGCTGGCGATAGCCACCACTTGGTCCGGGGTCAGGCCATGGT
CCTGGCACAGCACCGGCAACAGCCGCTGCACCGTTTCGAGCGCTTGCTTGCCGCCACCGTTGCTGGCGAT
AGCCACCACTTGGTCCGGGGTCAGGCCATGAGACGCTTAAGACTGGCCGTCGTTTTACAACGTCGTGACT
GGGAAAACATCCATGCTAGCGTTAACGCGAGAGTAGGGAACTGCCAGGCATCAAATAAAACGAAAGGCTC
AGTCGGAAGACTGGGCCTTTCGTTTTATCTGTTGTTTGTCGGTGAACGCTCTCCTGAGTAGGACAAATCC
GCCGGGAGCGGATTTGAACGTTGTGAAGCAACGGCCCGGAGGGTGGCGGGCAGGACGCCCGCCATAAACT
GCCAGGCATCAAACTAAGCAGAAGGCCATCCTGACGGATGGCCTTTTTGCGTTTCTACAAACTCTTCCTG
GCTA
